Addgene plasmid #166867: pM115: CasRx control presgRNA
Purpose: U6-driven expression of control (non-targeting) presgRNA compatible with CasRx.
Depositing lab: Guei-Sheung Liu. Depositing organization: University of Tasmania. Publication: Methods for in vitro CRISPR/CasRx-Mediated RNA Editing. Chuang YF, Wang PY, Kumar S, Lama S, Lin FL, Liu GS. Front Cell Dev Biol. 2021 Jun 11;9:667879. doi: 10.3389/fcell.2021.667879. eCollection 2021. PubMed 34178991.
Backbone
  Vector backbone: pXR004: CasRx pre-gRNA cloning backbone
  Backbone manufacturer: Plasmid #109054
  Backbone size w/o insert (bp): 2927
  Total vector size (bp): 2957
  Vector type: Mammalian Expression, CRISPR
Growth in bacteria
  Bacterial resistance: Ampicillin, 100 μg/mL
  Growth temperature: 37°C
  Growth strain: NEB Stable
  Copy number: High Copy
Gene/Insert
  Gene/Insert name: non-targeting presgRNA
  gRNA/shRNA sequence: TCACCAGAAGCGTACCATACTCACGAACAG
  Species: Synthetic
  Promoter: U6
  Cloning method: Gibson Cloning
  Sequencing primers: 5′ GACTATCATATGCTTACCGT; 3′ CTCCTTTCGCTTTCTTCCCT
Terms and licenses: Academic/Nonprofit Terms; Industry Terms: Not Available to Industry
How to cite: pM115: CasRx control presgRNA was a gift from Guei-Sheung Liu (Addgene plasmid # 166867 ; http://n2t.net/addgene:166867 ; RRID:Addgene_166867)
