[The description below was written by a language model from this plasmid's Addgene catalogue record and pLannotate feature annotations shown in this document.]
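Description:
pM115: CasRx control presgRNA is a small (about 2.96 kb) mammalian expression/CRISPR plasmid that supplies a non-targeting guide RNA for the RNA-targeting effector CasRx (RfxCas13d). It is built on the pXR004 CasRx pre-gRNA cloning backbone, into which a synthetic 30-nucleotide control spacer was introduced by Gibson cloning. In bacteria it is maintained as a high-copy plasmid through a ColE1/pUC-type origin and selected with ampicillin via the β-lactamase gene under its native promoter. An f1 phage origin is also annotated, along with short vestigial fragments of the pBR322 bom and rop regions that are backbone remnants rather than functional elements.

The payload is a single RNA polymerase III transcription unit. The human U6 promoter, which spans the numbering origin of the circular sequence, drives a pre-gRNA array in which two 36-base RfxCas13d direct repeats flank a gap of about 30 nucleotides, matching the size of the inserted spacer. This repeat–spacer–repeat layout mimics a natural CRISPR array transcript. CasRx has its own pre-crRNA processing activity and is expected to trim the transcript into a mature guide, so no separate processing step is needed.

The plasmid carries no CasRx coding sequence, mammalian selection marker or reporter, so the effector must be provided from another construct, typically by co-transfection. Because the spacer is described as non-targeting, the plasmid serves as the negative control alongside target-specific presgRNA plasmids in CasRx-mediated transcript knockdown experiments in cultured mammalian cells. It allows effects of guide expression and CasRx itself to be separated from target-specific effects.
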