Features (pLannotate 1.2.2; 10 found; start..end, strand, type, name):
    191..226     +  misc_RNA       RfxCas13d DR36: 36-base direct repeat for an RfxCas13d pre-gRNA (Konermann et al., 2018)
    257..292     +  misc_RNA       RfxCas13d DR36: 36-base direct repeat for an RfxCas13d pre-gRNA (Konermann et al., 2018)
    305..355     -  misc_feature   bom (fragment): basis of mobility region from pBR322
    374..829     +  rep_origin     f1 ori (sequence partly withheld): f1 bacteriophage origin of replication; arrow indicates direction of (+) strand synthesis
    830..879     -  misc_feature   bom (fragment): basis of mobility region from pBR322
    981..1016    -  CDS            rop (fragment): Rop protein, which maintains plasmids at low copy number; rop
   1111..1215    +  promoter       AmpR promoter: bla
   1216..2076    +  CDS            AmpR: β-lactamase; bla; confers resistance to ampicillin, carbenicillin, and related antibiotics
   2247..2835    +  rep_origin     ori: high-copy-number ColE1/pMB1/pBR322/pUC origin of replication
   2898..181     +  promoter       U6 promoter (across the origin): RNA polymerase III promoter for human U6 snRNA
>Addgene plasmid #166867 | pM115: CasRx control presgRNA | addgene full sequence | sequence record 331934 | Addgene NGS Result
ATAATTGGAATTAATTTGACTGTAAACACAAAGATATTAGTACAAAATACGTGACGTAGAAAGTAATAAT
TTCTTGGGTAGTTTGCAGTTTTAAAATTATGTTTTAAAATGGACTATCATATGCTTACCGTAACTTGAAA
GTATTTCGATTTCTTGGCTTTATATATCTTGTGGAAAGGACGAAACACCGCAAGTAAACCCCTACCAACT
GGTCGGGGTTTGAAACTCACCAGAAGCGTACCATACTCACGAACAGCAAGTAAACCCCTACCAACTGGTC
GGGGTTTGAAACTTTTTTTGAATTCTGATGCGGTATTTTCTCCTTACGCATCTGTGCGGTATTTCACACC
GCATA
[95 nt withheld, positions 356-450]
T
[46 nt withheld, positions 452-497]
C
[141 nt withheld, positions 499-639]
CCTTTGACGTTGGAGTCCACGTTCTTT
[37 nt withheld, positions 667-703]
ACTCTATCTCGGGCTATTCTTTTGATTTATAAGGGATTTTGCCGATTTCGGTCTATTGGTTAAAAAATGA
GCTGATTTAACAAAAATTTAACGCGAATTTTAACAAAATATTAACGTTTACAATTTTATGGTGCACTCTC
AGTACAATCTGCTCTGATGCCGCATAGTTAAGCCAGCCCCGACACCCGCCAACACCCGCTGACGCGCCCT
GACGGGCTTGTCTGCTCCCGGCATCCGCTTACAGACAAGCTGTGACCGTCTCCGGGAGCTGCATGTGTCA
GAGGTTTTCACCGTCATCACCGAAACGCGCGAGACGAAAGGGCCTCGTGATACGCCTATTTTTATAGGTT
AATGTCATGATAATAATGGTTTCTTAGACGTCAGGTGGCACTTTTCGGGGAAATGTGCGCGGAACCCCTA
TTTGTTTATTTTTCTAAATACATTCAAATATGTATCCGCTCATGAGACAATAACCCTGATAAATGCTTCA
ATAATATTGAAAAAGGAAGAGTATGAGTATTCAACATTTCCGTGTCGCCCTTATTCCCTTTTTTGCGGCA
TTTTGCCTTCCTGTTTTTGCTCACCCAGAAACGCTGGTGAAAGTAAAAGATGCTGAAGATCAGTTGGGTG
CACGAGTGGGTTACATCGAACTGGATCTCAACAGCGGTAAGATCCTTGAGAGTTTTCGCCCCGAAGAACG
TTTTCCAATGATGAGCACTTTTAAAGTTCTGCTATGTGGCGCGGTATTATCCCGTATTGACGCCGGGCAA
GAGCAACTCGGTCGCCGCATACACTATTCTCAGAATGACTTGGTTGAGTACTCACCAGTCACAGAAAAGC
ATCTTACGGATGGCATGACAGTAAGAGAATTATGCAGTGCTGCCATAACCATGAGTGATAACACTGCGGC
CAACTTACTTCTGACAACGATCGGAGGACCGAAGGAGCTAACCGCTTTTTTGCACAACATGGGGGATCAT
GTAACTCGCCTTGATCGTTGGGAACCGGAGCTGAATGAAGCCATACCAAACGACGAGCGTGACACCACGA
TGCCTGTAGCAATGGCAACAACGTTGCGCAAACTATTAACTGGCGAACTACTTACTCTAGCTTCCCGGCA
ACAATTAATAGACTGGATGGAGGCGGATAAAGTTGCAGGACCACTTCTGCGCTCGGCCCTTCCGGCTGGC
TGGTTTATTGCTGATAAATCTGGAGCCGGTGAGCGTGGAAGCCGCGGTATCATTGCAGCACTGGGGCCAG
ATGGTAAGCCCTCCCGTATCGTAGTTATCTACACGACGGGGAGTCAGGCAACTATGGATGAACGAAATAG
ACAGATCGCTGAGATAGGTGCCTCACTGATTAAGCATTGGTAACTGTCAGACCAAGTTTACTCATATATA
CTTTAGATTGATTTAAAACTTCATTTTTAATTTAAAAGGATCTAGGTGAAGATCCTTTTTGATAATCTCA
TGACCAAAATCCCTTAACGTGAGTTTTCGTTCCACTGAGCGTCAGACCCCGTAGAAAAGATCAAAGGATC
TTCTTGAGATCCTTTTTTTCTGCGCGTAATCTGCTGCTTGCAAACAAAAAAACCACCGCTACCAGCGGTG
GTTTGTTTGCCGGATCAAGAGCTACCAACTCTTTTTCCGAAGGTAACTGGCTTCAGCAGAGCGCAGATAC
CAAATACTGTTCTTCTAGTGTAGCCGTAGTTAGGCCACCACTTCAAGAACTCTGTAGCACCGCCTACATA
CCTCGCTCTGCTAATCCTGTTACCAGTGGCTGCTGCCAGTGGCGATAAGTCGTGTCTTACCGGGTTGGAC
TCAAGACGATAGTTACCGGATAAGGCGCAGCGGTCGGGCTGAACGGGGGGTTCGTGCACACAGCCCAGCT
TGGAGCGAACGACCTACACCGAACTGAGATACCTACAGCGTGAGCTATGAGAAAGCGCCACGCTTCCCGA
AGGGAGAAAGGCGGACAGGTATCCGGTAAGCGGCAGGGTCGGAACAGGAGAGCGCACGAGGGAGCTTCCA
GGGGGAAACGCCTGGTATCTTTATAGTCCTGTCGGGTTTCGCCACCTCTGACTTGAGCGTCGATTTTTGT
GATGCTCGTCAGGGGGGCGGAGCCTATGGAAAAACGCCAGCAACGCGGCCTTTTTACGGTTCCTGGCCTT
TTGCTGGCCTTTTGCTCAGCTAGCGAGGGCCTATTTCCCATGATTCCTTCATATTTGCATATACGATACA
AGGCTGTTAGAGAG
